>Addgene plasmid #132043 | pDONR221_SLC25A53 | addgene full sequence | sequence record 261797 | Addgene NGS Result
CTTTCCTGCGTTATCCCCTGATTCTGTGGATAACCGTATTACCGCCTTTGAGTGAGCTGATACCGCTCGC
CGCAGCCGAACGACCGAGCGCAGCGAGTCAGTGAGCGAGGAAGCGGAAGAGCGCCCAATACGCAAACCGC
CTCTCCCCGCGCGTTGGCCGATTCATTAATGCAGCTGGCACGACAGGTTTCCCGACTGGAAAGCGGGCAG
TGAGCGCAACGCAATTAATACGCGTACCGCTAGCCAGGAAGAGTTTGTAGAAACGCAAAAAGGCCATCCG
TCAGGATGGCCTTCTGCTTAGTTTGATGCCTGGCAGTTTATGGCGGGCGTCCTGCCCGCCACCCTCCGGG
CCGTTGCTTCACAACGTTCAAATCCGCTCCCGGCGGATTTGTCCTACTCAGGAGAGCGTTCACCGACAAA
CAACAGATAAAACGAAAGGCCCAGTCTTCCGACTGAGCCTTTCGTTTTATTTGATGCCTGGCAGTTCCCT
ACTCTCGCGTTAACGCTAGCATGGATGTTTTCCCAGTCACGACGTTGTAAAACGACGGCCAGTCTTAAGC
TCGGGCCCCAAATAATGATTTTATTTTGACTGATAGTGACCTGTTCGTTGCAACACATTGATGAGCAATG
CTTTTTTATAATGCCAACTTTGTACAAAAAAGCAGGCTCCACCATGGGCGAGCAGAACCACAGCCCAGGC
AAGGAGCTGCAGCACAGGACCAGAGCAGAGGCACCTGGCAAGAAGAGCTGGCACTCCCAGGCATACGCAC
TGGGAGCCGTGAGCAATTTCATGTCCACCTTCCTGACATTTCCAATCTATAAGGTGGTGTTTCGGCAGCA
GATCCACGCCATGGCCGTGTCCGAGGCCGTGCGGCAGCTGTGGCACGAGGGACCTCAGTACTTCTATAGA
GGCATCTACCCCCCTCTGCTGTCTAAGACCCTGCAGGGCACACTGCTGTTCGGCACCTATGACTCCCTGC
TGTGCTTTCTGTCTCCAGTGGGACCACACACACTGGGACACAGATGGGCCGCCGGCCTGATGTCTGGAGT
GGTGGAGGCAGTGGCCCTGAGCCCATTTGAGCGCGTGCAGAACGTGCTGCAGGATGGCCGGAAGCAGGCC
AGATTCCCCAGCACCTTCAGCATCCTGAAGGAGTTCAATAGCTACGGACTGTGGGGCCGGCTGTCCCTGG
GCTACTATAGAGGCTTTTGGCCTGTGCTGGCCAGGAACTCCCTGGGCTCTGCCCTGTATTTCTCCTTTAA
GGACCCAATCCAGGATGGACTGGCAGAGCAGGGACTGCCTCACTGGGTGCCAGCCCTGGTGTCTGGCAGC
GTGAATGGCACCATCACATGTCTGGTGCTGTACCCCCTGATCGTGCTGGTGGCCAACATGCAGAGCCACA
TCGGCTGGCAGAATATGCCTTCTCTGTGGGCCAGCGCCCAGGACGTGTGGAACACCAGGGGACGCAAGCT
GCTGCTGATCTATAGGGGAGGATCCCTGGTCATCCTGCGCAGCTCCGTGACATGGGGCCTGACCACAGCC
ATCCACGACTTCCTGCAGAGGAAGTCCCACTCTCGCAAGGAGCTGAAGACCGATGACCCAGCTTTCTTGT
ACAAAGTTGGCATTATAAGAAAGCATTGCTTATCAATTTGTTGCAACGAACAGGTCACTATCAGTCAAAA
TAAAATCATTATTTGCCATCCAGCTGATATCCCCTATAGTGAGTCGTATTACATGGTCATAGCTGTTTCC
TGGCAGCTCTGGCCCGTGTCTCAAAATCTCTGATGTTACATTGCACAAGATAAAAATATATCATCATGAA
CAATAAAACTGTCTGCTTACATAAACAGTAATACAAGGGGTGTTATGAGCCATATTCAACGGGAAACGTC
GAGGCCGCGATTAAATTCCAACATGGATGCTGATTTATATGGGTATAAATGGGCTCGCGATAATGTCGGG
CAATCAGGTGCGACAATCTATCGCTTGTATGGGAAGCCCGATGCGCCAGAGTTGTTTCTGAAACATGGCA
AAGGTAGCGTTGCCAATGATGTTACAGATGAGATGGTCAGACTAAACTGGCTGACGGAATTTATGCCTCT
TCCGACCATCAAGCATTTTATCCGTACTCCTGATGATGCATGGTTACTCACCACTGCGATCCCCGGAAAA
ACAGCATTCCAGGTATTAGAAGAATATCCTGATTCAGGTGAAAATATTGTTGATGCGCTGGCAGTGTTCC
TGCGCCGGTTGCATTCGATTCCTGTTTGTAATTGTCCTTTTAACAGCGATCGCGTATTTCGTCTCGCTCA
GGCGCAATCACGAATGAATAACGGTTTGGTTGATGCGAGTGATTTTGATGACGAGCGTAATGGCTGGCCT
GTTGAACAAGTCTGGAAAGAAATGCATAAACTTTTGCCATTCTCACCGGATTCAGTCGTCACTCATGGTG
ATTTCTCACTTGATAACCTTATTTTTGACGAGGGGAAATTAATAGGTTGTATTGATGTTGGACGAGTCGG
AATCGCAGACCGATACCAGGATCTTGCCATCCTATGGAACTGCCTCGGTGAGTTTTCTCCTTCATTACAG
AAACGGCTTTTTCAAAAATATGGTATTGATAATCCTGATATGAATAAATTGCAGTTTCATTTGATGCTCG
ATGAGTTTTTCTAATCAGAATTGGTTAATTGGTTGTAACACTGGCAGAGCATTACGCTGACTTGACGGGA
CGGCGCAAGCTCATGACCAAAATCCCTTAACGTGAGTTACGCGTCGTTCCACTGAGCGTCAGACCCCGTA
GAAAAGATCAAAGGATCTTCTTGAGATCCTTTTTTTCTGCGCGTAATCTGCTGCTTGCAAACAAAAAAAC
CACCGCTACCAGCGGTGGTTTGTTTGCCGGATCAAGAGCTACCAACTCTTTTTCCGAAGGTAACTGGCTT
CAGCAGAGCGCAGATACCAAATACTGTTCTTCTAGTGTAGCCGTAGTTAGGCCACCACTTCAAGAACTCT
GTAGCACCGCCTACATACCTCGCTCTGCTAATCCTGTTACCAGTGGCTGCTGCCAGTGGCGATAAGTCGT
GTCTTACCGGGTTGGACTCAAGACGATAGTTACCGGATAAGGCGCAGCGGTCGGGCTGAACGGGGGGTTC
GTGCACACAGCCCAGCTTGGAGCGAACGACCTACACCGAACTGAGATACCTACAGCGTGAGCTATGAGAA
AGCGCCACGCTTCCCGAAGGGAGAAAGGCGGACAGGTATCCGGTAAGCGGCAGGGTCGGAACAGGAGAGC
GCACGAGGGAGCTTCCAGGGGGAAACGCCTGGTATCTTTATAGTCCTGTCGGGTTTCGCCACCTCTGACT
TGAGCGTCGATTTTTGTGATGCTCGTCAGGGGGGCGGAGCCTATGGAAAAACGCCAGCAACGCGGCCTTT
TTACGGTTCCTGGCCTTTTGCTGGCCTTTTGCTCACATGTT
Features (pLannotate 1.2.2; 10 found; start..end, strand, type, name):
    121..213     +  CDS            lacI (fragment): lac repressor; lacI; The lac repressor binds to the lac operator to inhibit transcription in E. coli. This inhibition can be relieved by adding lactose or isopropyl-β-D-thiogalactopyranoside (IPTG).
    268..295     -  terminator     rrnB T2 terminator: transcription terminator T2 from the E. coli rrnB gene
    427..470     +  terminator     rrnB T1 terminator: Escherichia coli rrnB; transcription terminator T1 from the E. coli rrnB gene
    517..553     -  CDS            lacZα (fragment): LacZα fragment of β-galactosidase; lacZ fragment
    569..668     +  protein_bind   attL1: mutant version of attL; recombination site for the Gateway® LR reaction LR Clonase™
    674..1594    +  CDS            SLC25A53: S2553_HUMAN - Also known as MCART6. Experimental evidence at transcript level: Swiss-Prot protein existence level 2. From Homo sapiens (Human).
   1596..1695    -  protein_bind   attL2: mutant version of attL; recombination site for the Gateway® LR reaction LR Clonase™
   1713..1731    -  promoter       T7 promoter: promoter for bacteriophage T7 RNA polymerase
   1865..2674    +  CDS            KanR: aminoglycoside phosphotransferase; aph(3')-Ia; confers resistance to kanamycin in bacteria or G418 (Geneticin®) in eukaryotes
   2821..3409    +  rep_origin     ori: high-copy-number ColE1/pMB1/pBR322/pUC origin of replication
