[The description below was written by a language model from this plasmid's Addgene catalogue record and pLannotate feature annotations shown in this document.]
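Description:
pDONR221_SLC25A53 is a Gateway entry clone built on the pDONR221 backbone and carrying a codon-optimized open reading frame for human SLC25A53 (also known as MCART6), a member of the SLC25 mitochondrial carrier family. It is one of a large set of solute carrier entry clones deposited by a consortium that studies SLC transporters as drug discovery targets. The sequenced plasmid is 3,471 nt. It replicates in E. coli at high copy from a ColE1/pUC-type origin and is selected with kanamycin through an aminoglycoside phosphotransferase (KanR) gene.

The 921 bp SLC25A53 coding sequence sits between attL1 and attL2, the recombination sites left after a BP reaction into the donor vector. These sites allow an LR Clonase reaction to transfer the ORF, with its orientation preserved, into any attR-containing destination vector. Upstream of attL1, the rrnB T1 and T2 transcription terminators insulate the insert from read-through transcription in bacteria. A T7 promoter lies just beyond attL2, oriented back toward the insert. The short lacI and lacZα fragments annotated in the table are backbone remnants rather than functional genes, and M13 forward and reverse primer sites flanking the cassette serve for sequence verification.

Although the catalogue lists the vector type as mammalian expression, the feature table shows no eukaryotic promoter, polyadenylation signal or epitope tag. The plasmid is therefore not an expression construct in itself. It serves as a source clone for moving the SLC25A53 ORF into custom expression vectors, which supply the promoter, tags and selection markers. The record does not state whether the ORF retains a stop codon.
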