Addgene plasmid #132043: pDONR221_SLC25A53
Purpose: Gateway entry clone with codon-optimized ORF sequence for subcloning into custom expression vectors
Depositing lab: RESOLUTE Consortium & Giulio Superti-Furga. Depositing organization: CeMM Research Center for Molecular Medicine. Publication: The RESOLUTE consortium: unlocking SLC transporters for drug discovery. Superti-Furga G, Lackner D, Wiedmer T, Ingles-Prieto A, Barbosa B, Girardi E, Goldmann U, Gurtl B, Klavins K, Klimek C, Lindinger S, Lineiro-Retes E, Muller AC, Onstein S, Redinger G, Reil D, Sedlyarov V, Wolf G, Crawford M, Everley R, ... Steppan CM. Nat Rev Drug Discov. 2020 Jul;19(7):429-430. doi: 10.1038/d41573-020-00056-6. PubMed 32265506.
Backbone
  Vector backbone: pDONR221
  Backbone manufacturer: Thermo Fisher Scientific
  Backbone size w/o insert (bp): 2550
  Vector type: Mammalian Expression
Growth in bacteria
  Bacterial resistance: Kanamycin, 50 μg/mL
  Growth temperature: 37°C
  Growth strain: Stbl3
  Copy number: High Copy
Gene/Insert
  Gene/Insert name: SLC25A53 (alt name: MCART6)
  Species: H. sapiens (human)
  Insert size (bp): 921
  Entrez Gene: SLC25A53 (a.k.a. MCART6)
  Cloning method: Gateway Cloning
  Sequencing primers: 5′ M13-fwd; 3′ M13-rev
Terms and licenses: Academic/Nonprofit Terms; Industry Terms
Depositor comments: For more information on the full Resolute plasmid collection, please see www.addgene.org/depositor-collections/re-solute/. Please provide your feedback on this plasmid to the RESOLUTE consortium by filling out their RESOLUTE repository feedback form: https://forms.office.com/Pages/ResponsePage.aspx?id=0e05yklzmkS7rjFGQL4N7z4feCLQvEJAmVcOCM_u885UN1JJRko0Ukg4TVQwNTZLOUxPQVJWT1NHUCQlQCN0PWcu
How to cite: pDONR221_SLC25A53 was a gift from RESOLUTE Consortium & Giulio Superti-Furga (Addgene plasmid # 132043 ; http://n2t.net/addgene:132043 ; RRID:Addgene_132043)
