>Addgene plasmid #132043 | pDONR221_SLC25A53 | depositor partial sequence | sequence record 253486 | Codon-optimized ORF of SLC25A53
ATGGGCGAGCAGAACCACAGCCCAGGCAAGGAGCTGCAGCACAGGACCAGAGCAGAGGCACCTGGCAAGA
AGAGCTGGCACTCCCAGGCATACGCACTGGGAGCCGTGAGCAATTTCATGTCCACCTTCCTGACATTTCC
AATCTATAAGGTGGTGTTTCGGCAGCAGATCCACGCCATGGCCGTGTCCGAGGCCGTGCGGCAGCTGTGG
CACGAGGGACCTCAGTACTTCTATAGAGGCATCTACCCCCCTCTGCTGTCTAAGACCCTGCAGGGCACAC
TGCTGTTCGGCACCTATGACTCCCTGCTGTGCTTTCTGTCTCCAGTGGGACCACACACACTGGGACACAG
ATGGGCCGCCGGCCTGATGTCTGGAGTGGTGGAGGCAGTGGCCCTGAGCCCATTTGAGCGCGTGCAGAAC
GTGCTGCAGGATGGCCGGAAGCAGGCCAGATTCCCCAGCACCTTCAGCATCCTGAAGGAGTTCAATAGCT
ACGGACTGTGGGGCCGGCTGTCCCTGGGCTACTATAGAGGCTTTTGGCCTGTGCTGGCCAGGAACTCCCT
GGGCTCTGCCCTGTATTTCTCCTTTAAGGACCCAATCCAGGATGGACTGGCAGAGCAGGGACTGCCTCAC
TGGGTGCCAGCCCTGGTGTCTGGCAGCGTGAATGGCACCATCACATGTCTGGTGCTGTACCCCCTGATCG
TGCTGGTGGCCAACATGCAGAGCCACATCGGCTGGCAGAATATGCCTTCTCTGTGGGCCAGCGCCCAGGA
CGTGTGGAACACCAGGGGACGCAAGCTGCTGCTGATCTATAGGGGAGGATCCCTGGTCATCCTGCGCAGC
TCCGTGACATGGGGCCTGACCACAGCCATCCACGACTTCCTGCAGAGGAAGTCCCACTCTCGCAAGGAGC
TGAAGACCGAT
